Addgene plasmid #134271: pBOB-N-Flag-GK_v2
Purpose: Lentivector encoding Flag-tagged GK (isoform 2)
Depositing lab: Bruce Beutler. Depositing organization: University of Texas Southwestern Medical Center. Publication: Skin-specific regulation of SREBP processing and lipid biosynthesis by glycerol kinase 5. Zhang D, Tomisato W, Su L, Sun L, Choi JH, Zhang Z, Wang KW, Zhan X, Choi M, Li X, Tang M, Castro-Perez JM, Hildebrand S, Murray AR, Moresco EMY, Beutler B. Proc Natl Acad Sci U S A. 2017 Jun 27;114(26):E5197-E5206. doi: 10.1073/pnas.1705312114. Epub 2017 Jun 12. PubMed 28607088.
Backbone
  Vector backbone: pBOB
  Backbone size w/o insert (bp): 8800
  Total vector size (bp): 10500
  Vector type: Mammalian Expression, Lentiviral
Growth in bacteria
  Bacterial resistance: Ampicillin, 100 μg/mL
  Growth temperature: 37°C
  Growth strain: NEB Stable
  Copy number: High Copy
Gene/Insert
  Gene/Insert name: Gk (alt names: glycerol kinase; Gyk)
  Species: M. musculus (mouse)
  Insert size (bp): 1662
  Mutation: mouse Gk isoform 2; 553 amino acids
  GenBank ID: NM_212444
  Entrez Gene: Gk (a.k.a. D930012N15Rik, Gyk)
  Promoter: CMV
  Tag / fusion protein: Flag (N terminal on insert)
  Cloning method: Ligation Independent Cloning
  Sequencing primers: 5′ agctcgtttagtgaaccgtcagatcg; 3′ ggaaactgacaatcttagcgcag
Terms and licenses: Academic/Nonprofit Terms; Industry Terms: Not Available to Industry
How to cite: pBOB-N-Flag-GK_v2 was a gift from Bruce Beutler (Addgene plasmid # 134271 ; http://n2t.net/addgene:134271 ; RRID:Addgene_134271)
