[The description below was written by a language model from this plasmid's Addgene catalogue record and pLannotate feature annotations shown in this document.]
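Description:
pBOB-N-Flag-GK_v2 is an HIV-1-based lentiviral transfer vector, built on the pBOB backbone, for expressing N-terminally Flag-tagged mouse glycerol kinase (Gk, also called Gyk) isoform 2 in mammalian cells. The plasmid is about 10.5 kb and is maintained in E. coli through a high-copy ColE1/pUC-type origin with ampicillin resistance (AmpR under its own bla promoter). An f1 origin is also present. Outside the viral region, the backbone carries an SV40/EM7 promoter-driven BleoR cassette with an SV40 polyadenylation signal, which could in principle confer Zeocin resistance. Because it lies beyond the 3' LTR, this cassette would not be packaged into virus.

The viral genome is transcribed from a CMV enhancer/promoter fused to a truncated 5' LTR, a chimeric arrangement that generally makes genomic RNA production Tat-independent. Downstream are the Ψ packaging signal with a short gag fragment, the Rev response element for nuclear export of the unspliced RNA, and the cPPT/CTS, which aids nuclear import of the reverse-transcribed genome. An internal CMV enhancer/promoter drives the payload: a Flag epitope (annotated as a partial 3xFLAG match, consistent with a single tag) followed by the roughly 1.66 kb Gk coding sequence, encoding the 553-residue isoform 2. After the insert come an annotated chimeric intron, a WPRE that enhances transcript stability and expression, the 3' LTR region, and a bGH polyadenylation signal.

With packaging and envelope functions supplied in trans, the vector can be used for stable transduction, or it can be transfected directly for transient expression. The Flag tag allows detection or immunoprecipitation of the protein. The construct comes from work on glycerol kinase family members in skin lipid biosynthesis and SREBP processing.
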