Features (pLannotate 1.2.2; 34 found; start..end, strand, type, name):
     28..80      -  misc_feature   bom (fragment): basis of mobility region from pBR322
    235..614     +  enhancer       CMV enhancer: human cytomegalovirus immediate early enhancer
    615..814     +  promoter       CMV promoter: human cytomegalovirus (CMV) immediate early promoter
    832..1012    +  LTR            5' LTR (truncated): truncated 5' long terminal repeat (LTR) from HIV-1
   1059..1184    +  misc_feature   HIV-1 Ψ: packaging signal of human immunodeficiency virus type 1
   1168..1531    +  CDS            HIV-1 gag (fragment): gag protein from human immunodeficiency virus 1; gag
   1677..1910    +  misc_feature   RRE: The Rev response element (RRE) of HIV-1 allows for Rev-dependent mRNA export from the nucleus to the cytoplasm.
   2287..2387    +  CDS            Rev (fragment): human immunodeficiency virus 1 (HIV-1) Rev protein; rev; enhances nuclear export of unspliced and incompletely spliced viral mRNAs
   2391..2507    +  misc_feature   cPPT/CTS: central polypurine tract and central termination sequence of HIV-1
   2530..2833    +  enhancer       CMV enhancer: human cytomegalovirus immediate early enhancer
   2834..3037    +  promoter       CMV promoter: human cytomegalovirus (CMV) immediate early promoter
   3134..3154    +  CDS            3xFLAG (fragment): three tandem FLAG® epitope tags
   3177..4835    +  CDS            Gk: GLPK_MOUSE - Also known as Gyk. Experimental evidence at protein level: Swiss-Prot protein existence level 1. Key enzyme in the regulation of glycerol uptake and metabolism. From Mus musculus (Mouse).
   4922..5151    +  intron         chimeric intron: chimera between introns from adenovirus and immunoglobulin heavy chain genes
   5215..5325    +  CDS            nef (fragment): NEF_HV1Z2 - Experimental evidence at protein level: Swiss-Prot protein existence level 1. Extracellular Nef protein targets CD4(+) T-lymphocytes for apoptosis by interacting with CXCR4 surface receptors. From Human immunodeficiency virus type 1 group M subtype D (isolate Z2/CDC-Z34) (HIV-1).
   5328..5916    +  misc_feature   WPRE: woodchuck hepatitis virus posttranscriptional regulatory element
   5933..6001    +  CDS            nef (fragment): NEF_HV1Z2 - Experimental evidence at protein level: Swiss-Prot protein existence level 1. Extracellular Nef protein targets CD4(+) T-lymphocytes for apoptosis by interacting with CXCR4 surface receptors. From Human immunodeficiency virus type 1 group M subtype D (isolate Z2/CDC-Z34) (HIV-1).
   6003..6315    +  LTR            5' LTR (fragment): 5' long terminal repeat (LTR) from HIV-1
   6323..6503    +  LTR            5' LTR (truncated): truncated 5' long terminal repeat (LTR) from HIV-1
   6535..6759    +  polyA_signal   bGH poly(A) signal: bovine growth hormone polyadenylation signal
   6763..6784    +  promoter       SV40 promoter (fragment): SV40 enhancer and early promoter
   6805..7233    +  rep_origin     f1 ori (sequence partly withheld): f1 bacteriophage origin of replication; arrow indicates direction of (+) strand synthesis
   7247..7576    +  promoter       SV40 promoter: SV40 enhancer and early promoter
   7624..7671    +  promoter       EM7 promoter: synthetic bacterial promoter&nbsp
   7690..8064    +  CDS            BleoR: antibiotic-binding protein; Sh ble from Streptoalloteichus hindustanus; confers resistance to bleomycin, phleomycin, and Zeocin™
   8074..8199    +  CDS            ble (fragment): BLE_KLEPN - Experimental evidence at protein level: Swiss-Prot protein existence level 1. Binding protein with a strong affinity to the bleomycin family of antibiotics. Binds to CL990; an antimitotic-antibiotic compound. From Klebsiella pneumoniae.
   8194..8315    +  polyA_signal   SV40 poly(A) signal: SV40 polyadenylation signal
   8388..8404    -  protein_bind   lac operator: The lac repressor binds to the lac operator to inhibit transcription in E. coli. This inhibition can be relieved by adding lactose or isopropyl-β-D-thiogalactopyranoside (IPTG). lac repressor encoded by lacI
   8412..8442    -  promoter       lac promoter: promoter for the E. coli lac operon
   8457..8478    -  protein_bind   CAP binding site: CAP binding activates transcription in the presence of cAMP. E. coli catabolite activator protein
   8491..8583    -  CDS            lacI (fragment): lac repressor; lacI; The lac repressor binds to the lac operator to inhibit transcription in E. coli. This inhibition can be relieved by adding lactose or isopropyl-β-D-thiogalactopyranoside (IPTG).
   8766..9354    -  rep_origin     ori: high-copy-number ColE1/pMB1/pBR322/pUC origin of replication
   9525..10385   -  CDS            AmpR: β-lactamase; bla; confers resistance to ampicillin, carbenicillin, and related antibiotics
  10386..10490   -  promoter       AmpR promoter: bla
>Addgene plasmid #134271 | pBOB-N-Flag-GK_v2 | addgene full sequence | sequence record 275415 | Addgene NGS Result
GACGGATCGGGAGATCTCCCGATCCCCTATGGTGCACTCTCAGTACAATCTGCTCTGATGCCGCATAGTT
AAGCCAGTATCTGCTCCCTGCTTGTGTGTTGGAGGTCGCTGAGTAGTGCGCGAGCAAAATTTAAGCTACA
ACAAGGCAAGGCTTGACCGACAATTGCATGAAGAATCTGCTTAGGGTTAGGCGTTTTGCGCTGCTTCGCG
ATGTACGGGCCAGATATACGCGTTGACATTGATTATTGACTAGTTATTAATAGTAATCAATTACGGGGTC
ATTAGTTCATAGCCCATATATGGAGTTCCGCGTTACATAACTTACGGTAAATGGCCCGCCTGGCTGACCG
CCCAACGACCCCCGCCCATTGACGTCAATAATGACGTATGTTCCCATAGTAACGCCAATAGGGACTTTCC
ATTGACGTCAATGGGTGGAGTATTTACGGTAAACTGCCCACTTGGCAGTACATCAAGTGTATCATATGCC
AAGTACGCCCCCTATTGACGTCAATGACGGTAAATGGCCCGCCTGGCATTATGCCCAGTACATGACCTTA
TGGGACTTTCCTACTTGGCAGTACATCTACGTATTAGTCATCGCTATTACCATGGTGATGCGGTTTTGGC
AGTACATCAATGGGCGTGGATAGCGGTTTGACTCACGGGGATTTCCAAGTCTCCACCCCATTGACGTCAA
TGGGAGTTTGTTTTGGCACCAAAATCAACGGGACTTTCCAAAATGTCGTAACAACTCCGCCCCATTGACG
CAAATGGGCGGTAGGCGTGTACGGTGGGAGGTCTATATAAGCAGCGCGTTTTGCCTGTACTGGGTCTCTC
TGGTTAGACCAGATCTGAGCCTGGGAGCTCTCTGGCTAACTAGGGAACCCACTGCTTAAGCCTCAATAAA
GCTTGCCTTGAGTGCTTCAAGTAGTGTGTGCCCGTCTGTTGTGTGACTCTGGTAACTAGAGATCCCTCAG
ACCCTTTTAGTCAGTGTGGAAAATCTCTAGCAGTGGCGCCCGAACAGGGACTTGAAAGCGAAAGGGAAAC
CAGAGGAGCTCTCTCGACGCAGGACTCGGCTTGCTGAAGCGCGCACGGCAAGAGGCGAGGGGCGGCGACT
GGTGAGTACGCCAAAAATTTTGACTAGCGGAGGCTAGAAGGAGAGAGATGGGTGCGAGAGCGTCAGTATT
AAGCGGGGGAGAATTAGATCGCGATGGGAAAAAATTCGGTTAAGGCCAGGGGGAAAGAAAAAATATAAAT
TAAAACATATAGTATGGGCAAGCAGGGAGCTAGAACGATTCGCAGTTAATCCTGGCCTGTTAGAAACATC
AGAAGGCTGTAGACAAATACTGGGACAGCTACAACCATCCCTTCAGACAGGATCAGAAGAACTTAGATCA
TTATATAATACAGTAGCAACCCTCTATTGTGTGCATCAAAGGATAGAGATAAAAGACACCAAGGAAGCTT
TAGACAAGATAGAGGAAGAGCAAAACAAAAGTAAGACCACCGCACAGCAAGCGGCCGCTGATCTTCAGAC
CTGGAGGAGGAGATATGAGGGACAATTGGAGAAGTGAATTATATAAATATAAAGTAGTAAAAATTGAACC
ATTAGGAGTAGCACCCACCAAGGCAAAGAGAAGAGTGGTGCAGAGAGAAAAAAGAGCAGTGGGAATAGGA
GCTTTGTTCCTTGGGTTCTTGGGAGCAGCAGGAAGCACTATGGGCGCAGCGTCAATGACGCTGACGGTAC
AGGCCAGACAATTATTGTCTGGTATAGTGCAGCAGCAGAACAATTTGCTGAGGGCTATTGAGGCGCAACA
GCATCTGTTGCAACTCACAGTCTGGGGCATCAAGCAGCTCCAGGCAAGAATCCTGGCTGTGGAAAGATAC
CTAAAGGATCAACAGCTCCTGGGGATTTGGGGTTGCTCTGGAAAACTCATTTGCACCACTGCTGTGCCTT
GGAATGCTAGTTGGAGTAATAAATCTCTGGAACAGATTTGGAATCACACGACCTGGATGGAGTGGGACAG
AGAAATTAACAATTACACAAGCTTAATACACTCCTTAATTGAAGAATCGCAAAACCAGCAAGAAAAGAAT
GAACAAGAATTATTGGAATTAGATAAATGGGCAAGTTTGTGGAATTGGTTTAACATAACAAATTGGCTGT
GGTATATAAAATTATTCATAATGATAGTAGGAGGCTTGGTAGGTTTAAGAATAGTTTTTGCTGTACTTTC
TATAGTGAATAGAGTTAGGCAGGGATATTCACCATTATCGTTTCAGACCCACCTCCCAACCCCGAGGGGA
CCCGACAGGCCCGAAGGAATAGAAGAAGAAGGTGGAGAGAGAGACAGAGACAGATCCATTCGATTAGTGA
ACGGATCAACTTTTAAAAGAAAAGGGGGGATTGGGGGGTACAGTGCAGGGGAAAGAATAGTAGACATAAT
AGCAACAGACATACAAACTAAAGAATTACAAAAACAAATTACAAAATTCAAAATTTTATCGATAAGCTTG
GGAGTTCCGCGTTACATAACTTACGGTAAATGGCCCGCCTGGCTGACCGCCCAACGACCCCCGCCCATTG
ACGTCAATAATGACGTATGTTCCCATAGTAACGCCAATAGGGACTTTCCATTGACGTCAATGGGTGGAGT
ATTTACGGTAAACTGCCCACTTGGCAGTACATCAAGTGTATCATATGCCAAGTACGCCCCCTATTGACGT
CAATGACGGTAAATGGCCCGCCTGGCATTATGCCCAGTACATGACCTTATGGGACTTTCCTACTTGGCAG
TACATCTACGTATTAGTCATCGCTATTACCATGGTGATGCGGTTTTGGCAGTACATCAATGGGCGTGGAT
AGCGGTTTGACTCACGGGGATTTCCAAGTCTCCACCCCATTGACGTCAATGGGAGTTTGTTTTGGCACCA
AAATCAACGGGACTTTCCAAAATGTCGTAACAACTCCGCCCCATTGACGCAAATGGGCGGTAGGCGTGTA
CGGTGGGAGGTCTATATAAGCAGAGCTCGTTTAGTGAACCGTCAGATCGCCTGGAGACGCCATCCACGCT
GTTTTGACCTCCATAGAAGACACCGACTGAGCTCCTAAGGTTAACGCCACCATGGACTACAAAGACGATG
ACGACAAGTCTAGAGAATTCGGATCCATGGCAGCCGCGAAGAAAGCAGTTCTGGGGCCATTGGTGGGAGC
AGTGGACCAGGGTACCAGCTCGACACGTTTTTTGGTTTTCAATTCAAAAACAGCTGAACTTCTTAGTCAT
CATCAAGTAGAAATAAAACAGGAATTCCCAAGAGAAGGATGGGTAGAACAAGACCCGAAGGAAATTCTGC
AGTCTGTTTATGAGTGTATAGAGAAAACGTGTGAGAAACTTGGACAGCTCAATATTGATATTTCCAACAT
CAAAGCCATTGGTGTCAGCAACCAGAGGGAAACCACAGTAGTCTGGGACAAGGTCACCGGAGAGCCTCTC
TATAATGCCGTGGTGTGGCTTGACCTAAGAACCCAGTCTACTGTTGAGAACCTTAGTAAAAGAATTCCAG
GAAATAATAACTTTGTCAAGTCCAAGACAGGCCTTCCACTTAGCACGTATTTCAGTGCAGTGAAACTTCG
TTGGCTCCTTGACAACGTGAAAAAGGTCCAAGAGGCTGTTGAAGAAAATAGAGCTCTTTTTGGGACCATT
GATTCATGGCTTATTTGGAGTTTAACAGGAGGAATCCATGGGGGTGTCCACTGTACAGATGTAACAAATG
CAAGCAGGACGATGCTTTTTAACATTCATTCTTTGGAATGGGATAAAGAGCTCTGCGAATTTTTTGGAAT
TCCAATGGAAATTCTTCCCAACGTTCGGAGTTCTTCTGAGATCTATGGCCTAATGAAAGCTGGGGCCTTG
GAAGGTGTACCAATATCTGGGTGTTTGGGGGACCAGTCTGCTGCTTTGGTGGGACAAATGTGCTTCCAGG
ATGGACAGGCCAAAAACACGTATGGAACAGGGTGCTTCTTATTGTGCAACACGGGCCATAAGTGTGTATT
TTCTGAACATGGCCTCCTGACAACCGTAGCATATAAACTTGGCAGAGACAAACCTGTGTATTATGCGTTG
GAAGGTTCCGTGGCTATAGCTGGTGCTGTAATCCGCTGGCTAAGAGACAACCTTGGAATTATTAAGTCCT
CTGAGGAAATTGAAAAACTTGCTAAGGAAGTAGGTACTTCTTATGGCTGCTACTTCGTTCCAGCATTTTC
AGGGTTATATGCGCCTTATTGGGAGCCCAGTGCAAGAGGGATCATCTGTGGACTCACTCAGTTCACCAAT
AAATGTCATATCGCTTTTGCTGCACTAGAAGCTGTTTGTTTCCAAACCCGAGAGATTTTGGATGCCATGA
ATCGCGACTGTGGAATTCCACTCAGTCATTTACAGGTAGATGGAGGAATGACCAGCAATAAAATTCTTAT
GCAGCTACAAGCAGACATTCTGTATATTCCAGTAGTGAAACCCTCCATGCCTGAAACAACTGCACTAGGC
GCTGCCATGGCAGCTGGGGCTGCAGAGGGGGTTGGTGTGTGGAGTCTTGAACCTGAGGATTTGTCAGCTG
TCACAATGGAGCGGTTTGAACCTCAGATCAATGCTGAAGAAAGCGAAATCCGTTACTCCACATGGAAGAA
AGCTGTGATGAAGTCAATTGGTTGGGTTACAACTCAGTCTCCAGAAAGTGGTGACCCTAGTATCTTCTGT
AGTCTGCCTTTGGGCTTTTTTATAGTGAGTAGCATGGTAATGTTAATCGGAGCAAGGTACATCTCAGGTA
TCCCACTCGAGCCATGGAAGCTTGATATCTAACTGACTGAACCGGTGGTACCGAGGAATTAATTCGCTGT
CTGCGAGGGCCAGCTGTTGGGGTGAGTACTCCCTCTCAAAAGCGGGCATGACTTCTGCGCTAAGATTGTC
AGTTTCCAAAAACGAGGAGGATTTGATATTCACCTGGCCCGCGGTGATGCCTTTGAGGGTGGCCGCGTCC
ATCTGGTCAGAAAAGACAATCTTTTTGTTGTCAAGCTTGAGGTGTGGCAGGCTTGAGATCTGGCCATACA
CTTGAGTGACAATGACATCCACTTTGCCTTTCTCTCCACAGGTGTCCACTCCCAGGTCCAACTGCAGGTC
GAGCATGCATCTAGGGCGGCCAATTCCGCCGATCCTGGAAAAACATGGAGCAATCACAAGTAGCAATACA
GCAGCTACCAATGCTGATTGTGCCTGGCTAGAAGCACAAGAGGAGGAGGAGGTGGGTTTTCCAGTCACAC
CTCAGACAATCAACCTCTGGATTACAAAATTTGTGAAAGATTGACTGGTATTCTTAACTATGTTGCTCCT
TTTACGCTATGTGGATACGCTGCTTTAATGCCTTTGTATCATGCTATTGCTTCCCGTATGGCTTTCATTT
TCTCCTCCTTGTATAAATCCTGGTTGCTGTCTCTTTATGAGGAGTTGTGGCCCGTTGTCAGGCAACGTGG
CGTGGTGTGCACTGTGTTTGCTGACGCAACCCCCACTGGTTGGGGCATTGCCACCACCTGTCAGCTCCTT
TCCGGGACTTTCGCTTTCCCCCTCCCTATTGCCACGGCGGAACTCATCGCCGCCTGCCTTGCCCGCTGCT
GGACAGGGGCTCGGCTGTTGGGCACTGACAATTCCGTGGTGTTGTCGGGGAAGCTGACGTCCTTTCCATG
GCTGCTCGCCTGTGTTGCCACCTGGATTCTGCGCGGGACGTCCTTCTGCTACGTCCCTTCGGCCCTCAAT
CCAGCGGACCTTCCTTCCCGCGGCCTGCTGCCGGCTCTGCGGCCTCTTCCGCGTCTTCGCCTTCGCCCTC
AGACGAGTCGGATCTCCCTTTGGGCCGCCTCCCCGCCTGGAATTCGAGCTCGGTACCTTTAAGACCAATG
ACTTACAAGGCAGCTGTAGATCTTAGCCACTTTTTAAAAGAAAAGGGGGGACTGGAAGGGCTAATTCACT
CCCAACGAAGACAAGATATCCTTGATCTGTGGATCTACCACACACAAGGCTACTTCCCTGATTGGCAGAA
CTACACACCAGGGCCAGGGATCAGATATCCACTGACCTTTGGATGGTGCTACAAGCTAGTACCAGTTGAG
CAAGAGAAGGTAGAAGAAGCCAATGAAGGAGAGAACACCCGCTTGTTACACCCTGTGAGCCTGCATGGGA
TGGATGACCCGGAGAGAGAAGTATTAGAGTGGAGGTTTGACAGCCGCCTAGCATTTCATCACATGGCCCG
AGAGCTGCATCCGGACTGTACTGGGTCTCTCTGGTTAGACCAGATCTGAGCCTGGGAGCTCTCTGGCTAA
CTAGGGAACCCACTGCTTAAGCCTCAATAAAGCTTGCCTTGAGTGCTTCAAGTAGTGTGTGCCCGTCTGT
TGTGTGACTCTGGTAACTAGAGATCCCTCAGACCCTTTTAGTCAGTGTGGAAAATCTCTAGCAGGGCCGC
TTTAAACCCGCTGATCAGCCTCGACTGTGCCTTCTAGTTGCCAGCCATCTGTTGTTTGCCCCTCCCCCGT
GCCTTCCTTGACCCTGGAAGGTGCCACTCCCACTGTCCTTTCCTAATAAAATGAGGAAATTGCATCGCAT
TGTCTGAGTAGGTGTCATTCTATTCTGGGGGGTGGGGTGGGGCAGGACAGCAAGGGGGAGGATTGGGAAG
ACAATAGCAGGCATGCTGGGGATGCGGTGGGCTCTATGGCTTCTGAGGCGGAAAGAACCAGCTGGGGCTC
TAGGGGGTATCCCC
[124 nt withheld, positions 6805-6928]
C
[91 nt withheld, positions 6930-7020]
A
[49 nt withheld, positions 7022-7070]
CCTTTGACGTTGGAGTCCACGTTCTTT
[37 nt withheld, positions 7098-7134]
ACCCTATCTCGGTCTATTCTTTTGATTTATAAGGGATTTTGCCGATTTCGGCCTATTGGTTAAAAAATGA
GCTGATTTAACAAAAATTTAACGCGAATTAATTCTGTGGAATGTGTGTCAGTTAGGGTGTGGAAAGTCCC
CAGGCTCCCCAGCAGGCAGAAGTATGCAAAGCATGCATCTCAATTAGTCAGCAACCAGGTGTGGAAAGTC
CCCAGGCTCCCCAGCAGGCAGAAGTATGCAAAGCATGCATCTCAATTAGTCAGCAACCATAGTCCCGCCC
CTAACTCCGCCCATCCCGCCCCTAACTCCGCCCAGTTCCGCCCATTCTCCGCCCCATGGCTGACTAATTT
TTTTTATTTATGCAGAGGCCGAGGCCGCCTCTGCCTCTGAGCTATTCCAGAAGTAGTGAGGAGGCTTTTT
TGGAGGCCTAGGCTTTTGCAAAAAGCTCCCGGGAGCTTGTATATCCATTTTCGGATCTGATCAGCACGTG
TTGACAATTAATCATCGGCATAGTATATCGGCATAGTATAATACGACAAGGTGAGGAACTAAACCATGGC
CAAGTTGACCAGTGCCGTTCCGGTGCTCACCGCGCGCGACGTCGCCGGAGCGGTCGAGTTCTGGACCGAC
CGGCTCGGGTTCTCCCGGGACTTCGTGGAGGACGACTTCGCCGGTGTGGTCCGGGACGACGTGACCCTGT
TCATCAGCGCGGTCCAGGACCAGGTGGTGCCGGACAACACCCTGGCCTGGGTGTGGGTGCGCGGCCTGGA
CGAGCTGTACGCCGAGTGGTCGGAGGTCGTGTCCACGAACTTCCGGGACGCCTCCGGGCCGGCCATGACC
GAGATCGGCGAGCAGCCGTGGGGGCGGGAGTTCGCCCTGCGCGACCCGGCCGGCAACTGCGTGCACTTCG
TGGCCGAGGAGCAGGACTGACACGTGCTACGAGATTTCGATTCCACCGCCGCCTTCTATGAAAGGTTGGG
CTTCGGAATCGTTTTCCGGGACGCCGGCTGGATGATCCTCCAGCGCGGGGATCTCATGCTGGAGTTCTTC
GCCCACCCCAACTTGTTTATTGCAGCTTATAATGGTTACAAATAAAGCAATAGCATCACAAATTTCACAA
ATAAAGCATTTTTTTCACTGCATTCTAGTTGTGGTTTGTCCAAACTCATCAATGTATCTTATCATGTCTG
TATACCGTCGACCTCTAGCTAGAGCTTGGCGTAATCATGGTCATAGCTGTTTCCTGTGTGAAATTGTTAT
CCGCTCACAATTCCACACAACATACGAGCCGGAAGCATAAAGTGTAAAGCCTGGGGTGCCTAATGAGTGA
GCTAACTCACATTAATTGCGTTGCGCTCACTGCCCGCTTTCCAGTCGGGAAACCTGTCGTGCCAGCTGCA
TTAATGAATCGGCCAACGCGCGGGGAGAGGCGGTTTGCGTATTGGGCGCTCTTCCGCTTCCTCGCTCACT
GACTCGCTGCGCTCGGTCGTTCGGCTGCGGCGAGCGGTATCAGCTCACTCAAAGGCGGTAATACGGTTAT
CCACAGAATCAGGGGATAACGCAGGAAAGAACATGTGAGCAAAAGGCCAGCAAAAGGCCAGGAACCGTAA
AAAGGCCGCGTTGCTGGCGTTTTTCCATAGGCTCCGCCCCCCTGACGAGCATCACAAAAATCGACGCTCA
AGTCAGAGGTGGCGAAACCCGACAGGACTATAAAGATACCAGGCGTTTCCCCCTGGAAGCTCCCTCGTGC
GCTCTCCTGTTCCGACCCTGCCGCTTACCGGATACCTGTCCGCCTTTCTCCCTTCGGGAAGCGTGGCGCT
TTCTCATAGCTCACGCTGTAGGTATCTCAGTTCGGTGTAGGTCGTTCGCTCCAAGCTGGGCTGTGTGCAC
GAACCCCCCGTTCAGCCCGACCGCTGCGCCTTATCCGGTAACTATCGTCTTGAGTCCAACCCGGTAAGAC
ACGACTTATCGCCACTGGCAGCAGCCACTGGTAACAGGATTAGCAGAGCGAGGTATGTAGGCGGTGCTAC
AGAGTTCTTGAAGTGGTGGCCTAACTACGGCTACACTAGAAGAACAGTATTTGGTATCTGCGCTCTGCTG
AAGCCAGTTACCTTCGGAAAAAGAGTTGGTAGCTCTTGATCCGGCAAACAAACCACCGCTGGTAGCGGTG
GTTTTTTTGTTTGCAAGCAGCAGATTACGCGCAGAAAAAAAGGATCTCAAGAAGATCCTTTGATCTTTTC
TACGGGGTCTGACGCTCAGTGGAACGAAAACTCACGTTAAGGGATTTTGGTCATGAGATTATCAAAAAGG
ATCTTCACCTAGATCCTTTTAAATTAAAAATGAAGTTTTAAATCAATCTAAAGTATATATGAGTAAACTT
GGTCTGACAGTTACCAATGCTTAATCAGTGAGGCACCTATCTCAGCGATCTGTCTATTTCGTTCATCCAT
AGTTGCCTGACTCCCCGTCGTGTAGATAACTACGATACGGGAGGGCTTACCATCTGGCCCCAGTGCTGCA
ATGATACCGCGAGACCCACGCTCACCGGCTCCAGATTTATCAGCAATAAACCAGCCAGCCGGAAGGGCCG
AGCGCAGAAGTGGTCCTGCAACTTTATCCGCCTCCATCCAGTCTATTAATTGTTGCCGGGAAGCTAGAGT
AAGTAGTTCGCCAGTTAATAGTTTGCGCAACGTTGTTGCCATTGCTACAGGCATCGTGGTGTCACGCTCG
TCGTTTGGTATGGCTTCATTCAGCTCCGGTTCCCAACGATCAAGGCGAGTTACATGATCCCCCATGTTGT
GCAAAAAAGCGGTTAGCTCCTTCGGTCCTCCGATCGTTGTCAGAAGTAAGTTGGCCGCAGTGTTATCACT
CATGGTTATGGCAGCACTGCATAATTCTCTTACTGTCATGCCATCCGTAAGATGCTTTTCTGTGACTGGT
GAGTACTCAACCAAGTCATTCTGAGAATAGTGTATGCGGCGACCGAGTTGCTCTTGCCCGGCGTCAATAC
GGGATAATACCGCGCCACATAGCAGAACTTTAAAAGTGCTCATCATTGGAAAACGTTCTTCGGGGCGAAA
ACTCTCAAGGATCTTACCGCTGTTGAGATCCAGTTCGATGTAACCCACTCGTGCACCCAACTGATCTTCA
GCATCTTTTACTTTCACCAGCGTTTCTGGGTGAGCAAAAACAGGAAGGCAAAATGCCGCAAAAAAGGGAA
TAAGGGCGACACGGAAATGTTGAATACTCATACTCTTCCTTTTTCAATATTATTGAAGCATTTATCAGGG
TTATTGTCTCATGAGCGGATACATATTTGAATGTATTTAGAAAAATAAACAAATAGGGGTTCCGCGCACA
TTTCCCCGAAAAGTGCCACCTGACGTC
